Addgene plasmid #158318: pLKO_Ollas.V5.HA_NGFR
Purpose: Protein Barcode (Pro-Code) for vector/cell tracking. Contains U6 trRNA cassette for sgRNA cloning. Enables phenotypic CRISPR screens at a single cell resolution (using cytometry).
Depositing lab: Brian Brown. Depositing organization: Icahn School of Medicine at Mount Sinai. Publication: Protein Barcodes Enable High-Dimensional Single-Cell CRISPR Screens. Wroblewska A, Dhainaut M, Ben-Zvi B, Rose SA, Park ES, Amir ED, Bektesevic A, Baccarini A, Merad M, Rahman AH, Brown BD. Cell. 2018 Nov 1;175(4):1141-1155.e16. doi: 10.1016/j.cell.2018.09.022. Epub 2018 Oct 18. PubMed 30343902.
Backbone
  Vector backbone: pLKO
  Backbone size w/o insert (bp): 9000
  Vector type: Lentiviral, CRISPR
Growth in bacteria
  Bacterial resistance: Ampicillin, 100 μg/mL
  Growth temperature: 37°C
  Growth strain: NEB Stable
  Copy number: High Copy
Gene/Insert
  Gene/Insert name: Pro-Code Tagged human dNGFR
  Species: H. sapiens (human)
  Insert size (bp): 1000
  Mutation: Truncation of the signaling domain
  Entrez Gene: NGFR (a.k.a. CD271, Gp80-LNGFR, TNFRSF16, p75(NTR), p75NTR)
  Promoter: EF1a
  Tag / fusion protein: Ollas.V5.HA (N terminal on insert)
  Cloning method: Restriction Enzyme; 5′ cloning site Unknown (unknown if destroyed)
  Sequencing primers: 5′ cctttttgagtttggatcttggttcat
Terms and licenses: Academic/Nonprofit Terms; Industry Terms: Not Available to Industry
How to cite: pLKO_Ollas.V5.HA_NGFR was a gift from Brian Brown (Addgene plasmid # 158318 ; http://n2t.net/addgene:158318 ; RRID:Addgene_158318)
