[The description below was written by a language model from this plasmid's Addgene catalogue record and pLannotate feature annotations shown in this document.]
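Description:
pLKO_Ollas.V5.HA_NGFR is a lentiviral CRISPR vector on the pLKO backbone that pairs an sgRNA expression cassette with a protein barcode ("Pro-Code") for tracking transduced cells. It is propagated in E. coli through a high-copy ColE1/pUC-type origin with ampicillin selection (AmpR), and also carries an f1 origin. The annotated viral architecture is that of a third-generation transfer vector. An RSV promoter drives a truncated HIV-1 5' LTR, followed by the Ψ packaging signal with a gag fragment, the Rev response element and a cPPT/CTS. A second truncated LTR lies downstream of the payload, followed by an SV40 poly(A) signal and SV40 origin. No drug-resistance marker for mammalian cells is annotated.

Between the LTRs are two expression units. A human U6 RNA polymerase III promoter sits immediately upstream of the S. pyogenes Cas9 guide RNA scaffold, leaving a position for cloning an sgRNA spacer; Cas9 itself is not encoded here. Downstream, the EF-1α promoter drives a human NGFR lacking its signaling domain (dNGFR). The catalogue describes it as fused at the N terminus to the epitope combination Ollas, V5 and HA, although these tags are not individually annotated in the feature table. A WPRE follows to enhance transcript expression. The inert receptor serves as a scaffold for the epitope combination, which can be read out with antibodies by cytometry. When a particular sgRNA is linked to this Pro-Code, cells receiving that guide can be identified at the protein level. According to the record, this enables pooled phenotypic CRISPR screens at single-cell resolution, as well as general vector or cell tracking.
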