Features (pLannotate 1.2.2; 29 found; start..end, strand, type, name):
     50..290     +  promoter       U6 promoter: RNA polymerase III promoter for human U6 snRNA
    317..392     +  misc_RNA       gRNA scaffold: guide RNA scaffold for the Streptococcus pyogenes CRISPR/Cas9 system
    440..557     +  misc_feature   cPPT/CTS: central polypurine tract and central termination sequence of HIV-1
    624..690     +  CDS            small t antigen (fragment): SV40 (simian virus 40) small t antigen
    697..1875    +  promoter       EF-1α promoter: strong constitutive promoter for human elongation factor EF-1α
   1892..1917    +  misc_feature   MCS (fragment): multiple cloning site
   1930..2907    +  CDS            NGFR (fragment): TNR16_HUMAN - Also known as TNFRSF16. Experimental evidence at protein level: Swiss-Prot protein existence level 1. Low affinity receptor which can bind to NGF, BDNF, NTF3, and NTF4. Forms a heterodimeric receptor with SORCS2 that binds the precursor forms of NGF, BDNF and NTF3 with high affinity, and has much lower affinity for mature NGF and BDNF (PubMed:24908487). Plays an important role in differentiation and survival of specific neuronal populations during development (By similarity). Can mediate cell survival as well as cell death of neural cells. Plays a role in the inactivation of RHOA
   2938..3526    +  misc_feature   WPRE: woodchuck hepatitis virus posttranscriptional regulatory element
   3531..3668    +  CDS            nef (fragment): NEF_HV1LA - Experimental evidence at protein level: Swiss-Prot protein existence level 1. Extracellular Nef protein targets CD4(+) T-lymphocytes for apoptosis by interacting with CXCR4 surface receptors. From Human immunodeficiency virus type 1 group M subtype B (isolate Lai) (HIV-1).
   3654..3834    +  LTR            5' LTR (truncated): truncated 5' long terminal repeat (LTR) from HIV-1
   3906..4027    +  polyA_signal   SV40 poly(A) signal: SV40 polyadenylation signal
   4067..4202    +  rep_origin     SV40 ori: SV40 origin of replication
   4223..4241    -  promoter       T7 promoter: promoter for bacteriophage T7 RNA polymerase
   4249..4404    +  CDS            lacZα (fragment): LacZα fragment of β-galactosidase; lacZ fragment
   4409..4837    +  rep_origin     f1 ori (sequence partly withheld): f1 bacteriophage origin of replication; arrow indicates direction of (+) strand synthesis
   4890..4994    +  promoter       AmpR promoter: bla
   4995..5855    +  CDS            AmpR: β-lactamase; bla; confers resistance to ampicillin, carbenicillin, and related antibiotics
   6026..6614    +  rep_origin     ori: high-copy-number ColE1/pMB1/pBR322/pUC origin of replication
   6797..6889    +  CDS            lacI (fragment): lac repressor; lacI; The lac repressor binds to the lac operator to inhibit transcription in E. coli. This inhibition can be relieved by adding lactose or isopropyl-β-D-thiogalactopyranoside (IPTG).
   6902..6923    +  protein_bind   CAP binding site: CAP binding activates transcription in the presence of cAMP. E. coli catabolite activator protein
   6938..6968    +  promoter       lac promoter: promoter for the E. coli lac operon
   6976..6992    +  protein_bind   lac operator: The lac repressor binds to the lac operator to inhibit transcription in E. coli. This inhibition can be relieved by adding lactose or isopropyl-β-D-thiogalactopyranoside (IPTG). lac repressor encoded by lacI
   7037..7055    +  promoter       T3 promoter: promoter for bacteriophage T3 RNA polymerase
   7083..7309    +  promoter       RSV promoter: Rous sarcoma virus enhancer/promoter
   7310..7490    +  LTR            5' LTR (truncated): truncated 5' long terminal repeat (LTR) from HIV-1
   7537..7662    +  misc_feature   HIV-1 Ψ: packaging signal of human immunodeficiency virus type 1
   7646..8009    +  CDS            HIV-1 gag (fragment): gag protein from human immunodeficiency virus 1; gag
   8155..8388    +  misc_feature   RRE: The Rev response element (RRE) of HIV-1 allows for Rev-dependent mRNA export from the nucleus to the cytoplasm.
   8765..8865    +  CDS            Rev (fragment): human immunodeficiency virus 1 (HIV-1) Rev protein; rev; enhances nuclear export of unspliced and incompletely spliced viral mRNAs
>Addgene plasmid #158318 | pLKO_Ollas.V5.HA_NGFR | addgene full sequence | sequence record 329923 | Addgene NGS Result
TCGACGGTATCGATCACGAGACTAGTATCGAGCGGCCGCCCCCTTCACCGAGGGCCTATTTCCCATGATT
CCTTCATATTTGCATATACGATACAAGGCTGTTAGAGAGATAATTGGAATTAATTTGACTGTAAACACAA
AGATATTAGTACAAAATACGTGACGTAGAAAGTAATAATTTCTTGGGTAGTTTGCAGTTTTAAAATTATG
TTTTAAAATGGACTATCATATGCTTACCGTAACTTGAAAGTATTTCGATTTCTTGGCTTTATATATCTTG
TGGAAAGGACGAAACACCGGGTCTTCGAGAAGACCTGTTTTAGAGCTAGAAATAGCAAGTTAAAATAAGG
CTAGTCCGTTATCAACTTGAAAAAGTGGCACCGAGTCGGTGCTTTTTTTAATTCTCGACCTCGAGACAAA
TGGCAGTATTCATCCACAATTTTAAAAGAAAAGGGGGGATTGGGGGGTACAGTGCAGGGGAAAGAATAGT
AGACATAATAGCAACAGACATACAAACTAAAGAATTACAAAAACAAATTACAAAAATTCAAAATTTTCGG
GTTTATTACAGGGACAGCAGAGATCCACTTTGGCCGCGGCTCGAGGCGATAAGCTTTGCAAAGATGGATA
AAGTTTTAAACAGAGAGGAATCTTTGCAGCTAATGGACCTTCTAGGTCTTGAAAGGAGTGGGAATTGGCT
CCGGTGCCCGTCAGTGGGCAGAGCGCACATCGCCCACAGTCCCCGAGAAGTTGGGGGGAGGGGTCGGCAA
TTGAACCGGTGCCTAGAGAAGGTGGCGCGGGGTAAACTGGGAAAGTGATGTCGTGTACTGGCTCCGCCTT
TTTCCCGAGGGTGGGGGAGAACCGTATATAAGTGCAGTAGTCGCCGTGAACGTTCTTTTTCGCAACGGGT
TTGCCGCCAGAACACAGGTAAGTGCCGTGTGTGGTTCCCGCGGGCCTGGCCTCTTTACGGGTTATGGCCC
TTGCGTGCCTTGAATTACTTCCACCTGGCTGCAGTACGTGATTCTTGATCCCGAGCTTCGGGTTGGAAGT
GGGTGGGAGAGTTCGAGGCCTTGCGCTTAAGGAGCCCCTTCGCCTCGTGCTTGAGTTGAGGCCTGGCCTG
GGCGCTGGGGCCGCCGCGTGCGAATCTGGTGGCACCTTCGCGCCTGTCTCGCTGCTTTCGATAAGTCTCT
AGCCATTTAAAATTTTTGATGACCTGCTGCGACGCTTTTTTTCTGGCAAGATAGTCTTGTAAATGCGGGC
CAAGATCTGCACACTGGTATTTCGGTTTTTGGGGCCGCGGGCGGCGACGGGGCCCGTGCGTCCCAGCGCA
CATGTTCGGCGAGGCGGGGCCTGCGAGCGCGGCCACCGAGAATCGGACGGGGGTAGTCTCAAGCTGGCCG
GCCTGCTCTGGTGCCTGGCCTCGCGCCGCCGTGTATCGCCCCGCCCTGGGCGGCAAGGCTGGCCCGGTCG
GCACCAGTTGCGTGAGCGGAAAGATGGCCGCTTCCCGGCCCTGCTGCAGGGAGCTCAAAATGGAGGACGC
GGCGCTCGGGAGAGCGGGCGGGTGAGTCACCCACACAAAGGAAAAGGGCCTTTCCGTCCTCAGCCGTCGC
TTCATGTGACTCCACGGAGTACCGGGCGCCGTCCAGGCACCTCGATTAGTTCTCGAGCTTTTGGAGTACG
TCGTCTTTAGGTTGGGGGGAGGGGTTTTATGCGATGGAGTTTCCCCACACTGAGTGGGTGGAGACTGAAG
TTAGGCCAGCTTGGCACTTGATGTAATTCTCCTTGGAATTTGCCCTTTTTGAGTTTGGATCTTGGTTCAT
TCTCAAGCCTCAGACAGTGGTTCAAAGTTTTTTTCTTCCATTTCAGGTGTCGTGAGGAATTCTGCAGTCG
ATCGACGGTACCGCGGGCCCGGGATCCACGGTCGCCACCATGGGGGCAGGTGCCACCGGCCGCGCCATGG
ACGGGCCGCGCCTGCTGCTGTTGCTGCTTCTGGGGGTGTCCCTTGGAGGTGCCAAGGAGGCATGCAGCGG
CTTCGCCAACGAGCTGGGCCCCAGGCTGATGGGCAAGTGCGGAGGAGGCGGGGGAGGGGGCAAACCAATT
CCAAACCCACTGCTGGGACTGGATTCCACAGGAGGAGGCGGGGGAGGGTACCCATACGATGTGCCAGATT
ACGCTCCCACAGGCCTGTACACACACAGCGGTGAGTGCTGCAAAGCCTGCAACCTGGGCGAGGGTGTGGC
CCAGCCTTGTGGAGCCAACCAGACCGTGTGTGAGCCCTGCCTGGACAGCGTGACGTTCTCCGACGTGGTG
AGCGCGACCGAGCCGTGCAAGCCGTGCACCGAGTGCGTGGGGCTCCAGAGCATGTCGGCGCCGTGCGTGG
AGGCCGACGACGCCGTGTGCCGCTGCGCCTACGGCTACTACCAGGATGAGACGACTGGGCGCTGCGAGGC
GTGCCGCGTGTGCGAGGCGGGCTCGGGCCTCGTGTTCTCCTGCCAGGACAAGCAGAACACCGTGTGCGAG
GAGTGCCCCGACGGCACGTATTCCGACGAGGCCAACCACGTGGACCCGTGCCTGCCCTGCACCGTGTGCG
AGGACACCGAGCGCCAGCTCCGCGAGTGCACACGCTGGGCCGACGCCGAGTGCGAGGAGATCCCTGGCCG
TTGGATTACACGGTCCACACCCCCAGAGGGCTCGGACAGCACAGCCCCCAGCACCCAGGAGCCTGAGGCA
CCTCCAGAACAAGACCTCATAGCCAGCACGGTGGCAGGTGTGGTGACCACAGTGATGGGCAGCTCCCAGC
CCGTGGTGACCCGAGGCACCACCGACAACCTCATCCCTGTCTATTGCTCCATCCTGGCTGCTGTGGTTGT
GGGCCTTGTGGCCTACATAGCCTTCAAGAGGTGGAACAGGGGTATCCTCTAGAGCGGCCGCGTCGACAAT
CAACCTCTGGATTACAAAATTTGTGAAAGATTGACTGGTATTCTTAACTATGTTGCTCCTTTTACGCTAT
GTGGATACGCTGCTTTAATGCCTTTGTATCATGCTATTGCTTCCCGTATGGCTTTCATTTTCTCCTCCTT
GTATAAATCCTGGTTGCTGTCTCTTTATGAGGAGTTGTGGCCCGTTGTCAGGCAACGTGGCGTGGTGTGC
ACTGTGTTTGCTGACGCAACCCCCACTGGTTGGGGCATTGCCACCACCTGTCAGCTCCTTTCCGGGACTT
TCGCTTTCCCCCTCCCTATTGCCACGGCGGAACTCATCGCCGCCTGCCTTGCCCGCTGCTGGACAGGGGC
TCGGCTGTTGGGCACTGACAATTCCGTGGTGTTGTCGGGGAAGCTGACGTCCTTTCCATGGCTGCTCGCC
TGTGTTGCCACCTGGATTCTGCGCGGGACGTCCTTCTGCTACGTCCCTTCGGCCCTCAATCCAGCGGACC
TTCCTTCCCGCGGCCTGCTGCCGGCTCTGCGGCCTCTTCCGCATCTTCGCCTTCGCCCTCAGACGAGTCG
GATCTCCCTTTGGGCCGCCTCCCCGCCTGGGTACCTTTAAGACCAATGACTTACAAGGCAGCTGTAGATC
TTAGCCACTTTTTAAAAGAAAAGGGGGGACTGGAAGGGCTAATTCACTCCCAACGAAGATAAGATCTGCT
TTTTGCTTGTACTGGGTCTCTCTGGTTAGACCAGATCTGAGCCTGGGAGCTCTCTGGCTAACTAGGGAAC
CCACTGCTTAAGCCTCAATAAAGCTTGCCTTGAGTGCTTCAAGTAGTGTGTGCCCGTCTGTTGTGTGACT
CTGGTAACTAGAGATCCCTCAGACCCTTTTAGTCAGTGTGGAAAATCTCTAGCAGTAGTAGTTCATGTCA
TCTTATTATTCAGTATTTATAACTTGCAAAGAAATGAATATCAGAGAGTGAGAGGAACTTGTTTATTGCA
GCTTATAATGGTTACAAATAAAGCAATAGCATCACAAATTTCACAAATAAAGCATTTTTTTCACTGCATT
CTAGTTGTGGTTTGTCCAAACTCATCAATGTATCTTATCATGTCTGGCTCTAGCTATCCCGCCCCTAACT
CCGCCCATCCCGCCCCTAACTCCGCCCAGTTCCGCCCATTCTCCGCCCCATGGCTGACTAATTTTTTTTA
TTTATGCAGAGGCCGAGGCCGCCTCGGCCTCTGAGCTATTCCAGAAGTAGTGAGGAGGCTTTTTTGGAGG
CCTAGGGACGTACCCAATTCGCCCTATAGTGAGTCGTATTACGCGCGCTCACTGGCCGTCGTTTTACAAC
GTCGTGACTGGGAAAACCCTGGCGTTACCCAACTTAATCGCCTTGCAGCACATCCCCCTTTCGCCAGCTG
GCGTAATAGCGAAGAGGCCCGCACCGATCGCCCTTCCCAACAGTTGCGCAGCCTGAATGGCGAATGGG
[124 nt withheld, positions 4409-4532]
C
[91 nt withheld, positions 4534-4624]
A
[49 nt withheld, positions 4626-4674]
CCTTTGACGTTGGAGTCCACGTTCTTT
[37 nt withheld, positions 4702-4738]
ACCCTATCTCGGTCTATTCTTTTGATTTATAAGGGATTTTGCCGATTTCGGCCTATTGGTTAAAAAATGA
GCTGATTTAACAAAAATTTAACGCGAATTTTAACAAAATATTAACGCTTACAATTTAGGTGGCACTTTTC
GGGGAAATGTGCGCGGAACCCCTATTTGTTTATTTTTCTAAATACATTCAAATATGTATCCGCTCATGAG
ACAATAACCCTGATAAATGCTTCAATAATATTGAAAAAGGAAGAGTATGAGTATTCAACATTTCCGTGTC
GCCCTTATTCCCTTTTTTGCGGCATTTTGCCTTCCTGTTTTTGCTCACCCAGAAACGCTGGTGAAAGTAA
AAGATGCTGAAGATCAGTTGGGTGCACGAGTGGGTTACATCGAACTGGATCTCAACAGCGGTAAGATCCT
TGAGAGTTTTCGCCCCGAAGAACGTTTTCCAATGATGAGCACTTTTAAAGTTCTGCTATGTGGCGCGGTA
TTATCCCGTATTGACGCCGGGCAAGAGCAACTCGGTCGCCGCATACACTATTCTCAGAATGACTTGGTTG
AGTACTCACCAGTCACAGAAAAGCATCTTACGGATGGCATGACAGTAAGAGAATTATGCAGTGCTGCCAT
AACCATGAGTGATAACACTGCGGCCAACTTACTTCTGACAACGATCGGAGGACCGAAGGAGCTAACCGCT
TTTTTGCACAACATGGGGGATCATGTAACTCGCCTTGATCGTTGGGAACCGGAGCTGAATGAAGCCATAC
CAAACGACGAGCGTGACACCACGATGCCTGTAGCAATGGCAACAACGTTGCGCAAACTATTAACTGGCGA
ACTACTTACTCTAGCTTCCCGGCAACAATTAATAGACTGGATGGAGGCGGATAAAGTTGCAGGACCACTT
CTGCGCTCGGCCCTTCCGGCTGGCTGGTTTATTGCTGATAAATCTGGAGCCGGTGAGCGTGGGTCTCGCG
GTATCATTGCAGCACTGGGGCCAGATGGTAAGCCCTCCCGTATCGTAGTTATCTACACGACGGGGAGTCA
GGCAACTATGGATGAACGAAATAGACAGATCGCTGAGATAGGTGCCTCACTGATTAAGCATTGGTAACTG
TCAGACCAAGTTTACTCATATATACTTTAGATTGATTTAAAACTTCATTTTTAATTTAAAAGGATCTAGG
TGAAGATCCTTTTTGATAATCTCATGACCAAAATCCCTTAACGTGAGTTTTCGTTCCACTGAGCGTCAGA
CCCCGTAGAAAAGATCAAAGGATCTTCTTGAGATCCTTTTTTTCTGCGCGTAATCTGCTGCTTGCAAACA
AAAAAACCACCGCTACCAGCGGTGGTTTGTTTGCCGGATCAAGAGCTACCAACTCTTTTTCCGAAGGTAA
CTGGCTTCAGCAGAGCGCAGATACCAAATACTGTTCTTCTAGTGTAGCCGTAGTTAGGCCACCACTTCAA
GAACTCTGTAGCACCGCCTACATACCTCGCTCTGCTAATCCTGTTACCAGTGGCTGCTGCCAGTGGCGAT
AAGTCGTGTCTTACCGGGTTGGACTCAAGACGATAGTTACCGGATAAGGCGCAGCGGTCGGGCTGAACGG
GGGGTTCGTGCACACAGCCCAGCTTGGAGCGAACGACCTACACCGAACTGAGATACCTACAGCGTGAGCT
ATGAGAAAGCGCCACGCTTCCCGAAGGGAGAAAGGCGGACAGGTATCCGGTAAGCGGCAGGGTCGGAACA
GGAGAGCGCACGAGGGAGCTTCCAGGGGGAAACGCCTGGTATCTTTATAGTCCTGTCGGGTTTCGCCACC
TCTGACTTGAGCGTCGATTTTTGTGATGCTCGTCAGGGGGGCGGAGCCTATGGAAAAACGCCAGCAACGC
GGCCTTTTTACGGTTCCTGGCCTTTTGCTGGCCTTTTGCTCACATGTTCTTTCCTGCGTTATCCCCTGAT
TCTGTGGATAACCGTATTACCGCCTTTGAGTGAGCTGATACCGCTCGCCGCAGCCGAACGACCGAGCGCA
GCGAGTCAGTGAGCGAGGAAGCGGAAGAGCGCCCAATACGCAAACCGCCTCTCCCCGCGCGTTGGCCGAT
TCATTAATGCAGCTGGCACGACAGGTTTCCCGACTGGAAAGCGGGCAGTGAGCGCAACGCAATTAATGTG
AGTTAGCTCACTCATTAGGCACCCCAGGCTTTACACTTTATGCTTCCGGCTCGTATGTTGTGTGGAATTG
TGAGCGGATAACAATTTCACACAGGAAACAGCTATGACCATGATTACGCCAAGCGCGCAATTAACCCTCA
CTAAAGGGAACAAAAGCTGGAGCTGCAAGCTTAATGTAGTCTTATGCAATACTCTTGTAGTCTTGCAACA
TGGTAACGATGAGTTAGCAACATGCCTTACAAGGAGAGAAAAAGCACCGTGCATGGCGATTGGTGGAAGT
AAGGTGGTACGATCGTGCCTTATTAGGAAGGCAACAGACGGGTCTGACATGGATTGGACGAACCACTGAA
TTGCCGCATTGCAGAGATATTGTATTTAAGTGCCTAGCTCGATACATAAACGGGTCTCTCTGGTTAGACC
AGATCTGAGCCTGGGAGCTCTCTGGCTAACTAGGGAACCCACTGCTTAAGCCTCAATAAAGCTTGCCTTG
AGTGCTTCAAGTAGTGTGTGCCCGTCTGTTGTGTGACTCTGGTAACTAGAGATCCCTCAGACCCTTTTAG
TCAGTGTGGAAAATCTCTAGCAGTGGCGCCCGAACAGGGACTTGAAAGCGAAAGGGAAACCAGAGGAGCT
CTCTCGACGCAGGACTCGGCTTGCTGAAGCGCGCACGGCAAGAGGCGAGGGGCGGCGACTGGTGAGTACG
CCAAAAATTTTGACTAGCGGAGGCTAGAAGGAGAGAGATGGGTGCGAGAGCGTCAGTATTAAGCGGGGGA
GAATTAGATCGCGATGGGAAAAAATTCGGTTAAGGCCAGGGGGAAAGAAAAAATATAAATTAAAACATAT
AGTATGGGCAAGCAGGGAGCTAGAACGATTCGCAGTTAATCCTGGCCTGTTAGAAACATCAGAAGGCTGT
AGACAAATACTGGGACAGCTACAACCATCCCTTCAGACAGGATCAGAAGAACTTAGATCATTATATAATA
CAGTAGCAACCCTCTATTGTGTGCATCAAAGGATAGAGATAAAAGACACCAAGGAAGCTTTAGACAAGAT
AGAGGAAGAGCAAAACAAAAGTAAGACCACCGCACAGCAAGCGGCCGCTGATCTTCAGACCTGGAGGAGG
AGATATGAGGGACAATTGGAGAAGTGAATTATATAAATATAAAGTAGTAAAAATTGAACCATTAGGAGTA
GCACCCACCAAGGCAAAGAGAAGAGTGGTGCAGAGAGAAAAAAGAGCAGTGGGAATAGGAGCTTTGTTCC
TTGGGTTCTTGGGAGCAGCAGGAAGCACTATGGGCGCAGCGTCAATGACGCTGACGGTACAGGCCAGACA
ATTATTGTCTGGTATAGTGCAGCAGCAGAACAATTTGCTGAGGGCTATTGAGGCGCAACAGCATCTGTTG
CAACTCACAGTCTGGGGCATCAAGCAGCTCCAGGCAAGAATCCTGGCTGTGGAAAGATACCTAAAGGATC
AACAGCTCCTGGGGATTTGGGGTTGCTCTGGAAAACTCATTTGCACCACTGCTGTGCCTTGGAATGCTAG
TTGGAGTAATAAATCTCTGGAACAGATTTGGAATCACACGACCTGGATGGAGTGGGACAGAGAAATTAAC
AATTACACAAGCTTAATACACTCCTTAATTGAAGAATCGCAAAACCAGCAAGAAAAGAATGAACAAGAAT
TATTGGAATTAGATAAATGGGCAAGTTTGTGGAATTGGTTTAACATAACAAATTGGCTGTGGTATATAAA
ATTATTCATAATGATAGTAGGAGGCTTGGTAGGTTTAAGAATAGTTTTTGCTGTACTTTCTATAGTGAAT
AGAGTTAGGCAGGGATATTCACCATTATCGTTTCAGACCCACCTCCCAACCCCGAGGGGACCCGACAGGC
CCGAAGGAATAGAAGAAGAAGGTGGAGAGAGAGACAGAGACAGATCCATTCGATTAGTGAACGGATC
