>Addgene plasmid #158318 | pLKO_Ollas.V5.HA_NGFR | depositor partial sequence | sequence record 305505 | Tagged NGFR
ATGGGGGCAGGTGCCACCGGCCGCGCCATGGACGGGCCGCGCCTGCTGCTGTTGCTGCTTCTGGGGGTGT
CCCTTGGAGGTGCCAAGGAGGCATGCAGCGGCTTCGCCAACGAGCTGGGCCCCAGGCTGATGGGCAAGTG
CGGAGGAGGCGGGGGAGGGGGCAAACCAATTCCAAACCCACTGCTGGGACTGGATTCCACAGGAGGAGGC
GGGGGAGGGTACCCATACGATGTGCCAGATTACGCTCCCACAGGCCTGTACACACACAGCGGTGAGTGCT
GCAAAGCCTGCAACCTGGGCGAGGGTGTGGCCCAGCCTTGTGGAGCCAACCAGACCGTGTGTGAGCCCTG
CCTGGACAGCGTGACGTTCTCCGACGTGGTGAGCGCGACCGAGCCGTGCAAGCCGTGCACCGAGTGCGTG
GGGCTCCAGAGCATGTCGGCGCCGTGCGTGGAGGCCGACGACGCCGTGTGCCGCTGCGCCTACGGCTACT
ACCAGGATGAGACGACTGGGCGCTGCGAGGCGTGCCGCGTGTGCGAGGCGGGCTCGGGCCTCGTGTTCTC
CTGCCAGGACAAGCAGAACACCGTGTGCGAGGAGTGCCCCGACGGCACGTATTCCGACGAGGCCAACCAC
GTGGACCCGTGCCTGCCCTGCACCGTGTGCGAGGACACCGAGCGCCAGCTCCGCGAGTGCACACGCTGGG
CCGACGCCGAGTGCGAGGAGATCCCTGGCCGTTGGATTACACGGTCCACACCCCCAGAGGGCTCGGACAG
CACAGCCCCCAGCACCCAGGAGCCTGAGGCACCTCCAGAACAAGACCTCATAGCCAGCACGGTGGCAGGT
GTGGTGACCACAGTGATGGGCAGCTCCCAGCCCGTGGTGACCCGAGGCACCACCGACAACCTCATCCCTG
TCTATTGCTCCATCCTGGCTGCTGTGGTTGTGGGCCTTGTGGCCTACATAGCCTTCAAGAGGTGGAACAG
GGGTATCCTCTAG
